Addgene plasmid #90171: pCI-neo FlucSM EGFP
Purpose: EGFP-tagged constructs to monitor the aggregation state of the sensors and the ability of cells to solubilize or degrade the aggregated proteins. FLuc contains single mutation
Depositing lab: Franz-Ulrich Hartl. Depositing organization: Max Planck Institute of Biochemistry. Publication: Firefly luciferase mutants as sensors of proteome stress. Gupta R, Kasturi P, Bracher A, Loew C, Zheng M, Villella A, Garza D, Hartl FU, Raychaudhuri S. Nat Methods. 2011 Sep 4;8(10):879-84. doi: 10.1038/nmeth.1697. PubMed 21892152.
Backbone
  Vector backbone: pCIneo
  Backbone manufacturer: promega
  Backbone size w/o insert (bp): 5472
  Total vector size (bp): 7860
  Vector type: Mammalian Expression
  Selectable markers: Neomycin (select with G418)
Growth in bacteria
  Bacterial resistance: Ampicillin, 100 μg/mL
  Growth temperature: 37°C
  Growth strain: DH5alpha
  Copy number: Unknown
Gene/Insert
  Gene/Insert name: FLuc EGFP
  Species: firefly
  Insert size (bp): 2373
  Mutation: R188Q in FLuc
Terms and licenses: Academic/Nonprofit Terms; Industry Terms: Not Available to Industry
How to cite: pCI-neo FlucSM EGFP was a gift from Franz-Ulrich Hartl (Addgene plasmid # 90171 ; http://n2t.net/addgene:90171 ; RRID:Addgene_90171)
