[The description below was written by a language model from this plasmid's Addgene catalogue record and pLannotate feature annotations shown in this document.]
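Description:
pCI-neo FlucSM EGFP is a mammalian expression plasmid built on the Promega pCI-neo backbone, carrying a fusion of a destabilised firefly luciferase mutant to EGFP. It is propagated in E. coli through a high-copy ColE1/pUC-type origin with ampicillin selection from the β-lactamase gene, and it also contains an f1 origin that permits single-stranded DNA production. For stable selection in mammalian cells, a separate cassette places the neomycin phosphotransferase gene under the SV40 enhancer/early promoter with a synthetic polyadenylation signal, conferring G418 resistance. The catalogue lists a total size of 7860 bp, while the sequenced record is 7,841 nt, a small discrepancy the record does not explain.

The payload is driven by the human cytomegalovirus immediate-early enhancer and promoter, followed by the chimeric β-globin/immunoglobulin intron that characterises pCI vectors and generally improves expression of the spliced transcript. A T7 promoter lies just upstream of the coding region and a T3 promoter fragment just downstream, remnants of the backbone's polylinker flanks. The luciferase (luc+) open reading frame is followed after a short gap by EGFP, consistent with a C-terminal EGFP fusion, and the transcript terminates at an SV40 polyadenylation signal. The luciferase carries the single substitution R188Q, which gives the "SM" (single mutant) designation.

According to the record, this construct serves as a sensor of proteome stress: the EGFP tag allows the aggregation state of the mutant luciferase to be visualised, and reports on the ability of cells to solubilise or degrade the aggregated protein.
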