Features (pLannotate 1.2.2; 20 found; start..end, strand, type, name):
    140..517     +  enhancer       CMV enhancer: human cytomegalovirus immediate early enhancer
    518..729     +  promoter       CMV promoter: human cytomegalovirus (CMV) immediate early promoter
    890..1022    +  intron         chimeric intron: chimera between introns from human β-globin and immunoglobulin heavy chain genes
   1067..1085    +  promoter       T7 promoter: promoter for bacteriophage T7 RNA polymerase
   1098..2747    +  CDS            luciferase: firefly luciferase; luc+; enhanced luc+ version of the luciferase gene
   2778..3497    +  CDS            EGFP: the original enhanced GFP (Yang et al., 1996) mammalian codon-optimized
   3510..3527    -  promoter       T3 promoter (fragment): promoter for bacteriophage T3 RNA polymerase
   3545..3666    -  polyA_signal   SV40 poly(A) signal: SV40 polyadenylation signal
   3689..3757    -  CDS            large T antigen (fragment): large T antigen from SV40 (simian virus 40)
   3781..3848    +  CDS            lacZα (fragment): LacZα fragment of β-galactosidase; lacZ fragment
   3852..4280    +  rep_origin     f1 ori (sequence partly withheld): f1 bacteriophage origin of replication; arrow indicates direction of (+) strand synthesis
   4308..4359    -  misc_feature   bom (fragment): basis of mobility region from pBR322
   4424..4781    +  promoter       SV40 promoter: SV40 enhancer and early promoter
   4832..5623    +  CDS            neo: KKA2_KLEPN - Also known as kan, nptII. Experimental evidence at protein level: Swiss-Prot protein existence level 1. Resistance to kanamycin, neomycin, paromomycin, ribostamycin, butirosin and gentamicin B. From Klebsiella pneumoniae.
   5690..5738    +  polyA_signal   poly(A) signal: synthetic polyadenylation signal
   5758..5812    -  misc_feature   bom (fragment): basis of mobility region from pBR322
   5914..5949    -  CDS            rop (fragment): Rop protein, which maintains plasmids at low copy number; rop
   6044..6148    +  promoter       AmpR promoter: bla
   6149..7009    +  CDS            AmpR: β-lactamase; bla; confers resistance to ampicillin, carbenicillin, and related antibiotics
   7180..7768    +  rep_origin     ori: high-copy-number ColE1/pMB1/pBR322/pUC origin of replication
>Addgene plasmid #90171 | pCI-neo FlucSM EGFP | depositor full sequence | sequence record 174627 | pCI-neo FlucSM EGFP sequence 7841 bps
TCAATATTGGCCATTAGCCATATTATTCATTGGTTATATAGCATAAATCAATATTGGCTATTGGCCATTG
CATACGTTGTATCTATATCATAATATGTACATTTATATTGGCTCATGTCCAATATGACCGCCATGTTGGC
ATTGATTATTGACTAGTTATTAATAGTAATCAATTACGGGGTCATTAGTTCATAGCCCATATATGGAGTT
CCGCGTTACATAACTTACGGTAAATGGCCCGCCTGGCTGACCGCCCAACGACCCCCGCCCATTGACGTCA
ATAATGACGTATGTTCCCATAGTAACGCCAATAGGGACTTTCCATTGACGTCAATGGGTGGAGTATTTAC
GGTAAACTGCCCACTTGGCAGTACATCAAGTGTATCATATGCCAAGTCCGCCCCCTATTGACGTCAATGA
CGGTAAATGGCCCGCCTGGCATTATGCCCAGTACATGACCTTACGGGACTTTCCTACTTGGCAGTACATC
TACGTATTAGTCATCGCTATTACCATGGTGATGCGGTTTTGGCAGTACACCAATGGGCGTGGATAGCGGT
TTGACTCACGGGGATTTCCAAGTCTCCACCCCATTGACGTCAATGGGAGTTTGTTTTGGCACCAAAATCA
ACGGGACTTTCCAAAATGTCGTAACAACTGCGATCGCCCGCCCCGTTGACGCAAATGGGCGGTAGGCGTG
TACGGTGGGAGGTCTATATAAGCAGAGCTCGTTTAGTGAACCGTCAGATCACTAGAAGCTTTATTGCGGT
AGTTTATCACAGTTAAATTGCTAACGCAGTCAGTGCTTCTGACACAACAGTCTCGAACTTAAGCTGCAGT
GACTCTCTTAAGGTAGCCTTGCAGAAGTTGGTCGTGAGGCACTGGGCAGGTAAGTATCAAGGTTACAAGA
CAGGTTTAAGGAGACCAATAGAAACTGGGCTTGTCGAGACAGAGAAGACTCTTGCGTTTCTGATAGGCAC
CTATTGGTCTTACTGACATCCACTTTGCCTTTCTCTCCACAGGTGTCCACTCCCAGTTCAATTACAGCTC
TTAAGGCTAGAGTACTTAATACGACTCACTATAGGCTAGCCTCGAGCATGGAAGACGCCAAAAACATAAA
GAAAGGCCCGGCGCCATTCTATCCGCTGGAAGATGGAACCGCTGGAGAGCAACTGCATAAGGCTATGAAG
AGATACGCCCTGGTTCCTGGAACAATTGCTTTTACAGATGCACATATCGAGGTGGACATCACTTACGCTG
AGTACTTCGAAATGTCCGTTCGGTTGGCAGAAGCTATGAAACGATATGGGCTGAATACAAATCACAGAAT
CGTCGTATGCAGTGAAAACTCTCTTCAATTCTTTATGCCGGTGTTGGGCGCGTTATTTATCGGAGTTGCA
GTTGCGCCCGCGAACGACATTTATAATGAACGTGAATTGCTCAACAGTATGGGCATTTCGCAGCCTACCG
TGGTGTTCGTTTCCAAAAAGGGGTTGCAAAAAATTTTGAACGTGCAAAAAAAGCTCCCAATCATCCAAAA
AATTATTATCATGGATTCTAAAACGGATTACCAGGGATTTCAGTCGATGTACACGTTCGTCACATCTCAT
CTACCTCCCGGTTTTAATGAATACGATTTTGTGCCAGAGTCCTTCGATCAGGACAAGACAATTGCACTGA
TCATGAACTCCTCTGGATCTACTGGTCTGCCTAAAGGTGTCGCTCTGCCTCATAGAACTGCCTGCGTGAG
ATTCTCGCATGCCAGAGATCCTATTTTTGGCAATCAAATCATTCCGGATACTGCGATTTTAAGTGTTGTT
CCATTCCATCACGGTTTTGGAATGTTTACTACACTCGGATATTTGATATGTGGATTTCGAGTCGTCTTAA
TGTATAGATTTGAAGAAGAGCTGTTTCTGAGGAGCCTTCAGGATTACAAGATTCAAAGTGCGCTGCTGGT
GCCAACCCTATTCTCCTTCTTCGCCAAAAGCACTCTGATTGACAAATACGATTTATCTAATTTACACGAA
ATTGCTTCTGGTGGCGCTCCCCTCTCTAAGGAAGTCGGGGAAGCGGTTGCCAAGAGGTTCCATCTGCCAG
GTATCAGGCAAGGATATGGGCTCACTGAGACTACATCAGCTATTCTGATTACACCCGAGGGGGATGATAA
ACCGGGCGCGGTCGGTAAAGTTGTTCCATTTTTTGAAGCGAAGGTTGTGGATCTGGATACCGGGAAAACG
CTGGGCGTTAATCAAAGAGGCGAACTGTGTGTGAGAGGTCCTATGATTATGTCCGGTTATGTAAACAATC
CGGAAGCGACCAACGCCTTGATTGACAAGGATGGATGGCTACATTCTGGAGACATAGCTTACTGGGACGA
AGACGAACACTTCTTCATCGTTGACCGCCTGAAGTCTCTGATTAAGTACAAAGGCTATCAGGTGGCTCCC
GCTGAATTGGAATCCATCTTGCTCCAACACCCCAACATCTTCGACGCAGGTGTCGCAGGTCTTCCCGACG
ATGACGCCGGTGAACTTCCCGCCGCCGTTGTTGTTTTGGAGCACGGAAAGACGATGACGGAAAAAGAGAT
CGTGGATTACGTCGCCAGTCAAGTAACAACCGCGAAAAAGTTGCGCGGAGGAGTTGTGTTTGTGGACGAA
GTACCGAAAGGTCTTACCGGAAAACTCGACGCAAGAAAAATCAGAGAGATCCTCATAAAGGCCAAGAAGG
GCGGAAAGATCGCCGTGAAACCCGGGATCCACCGGCCGGTCGCCACCATGGTGAGCAAGGGCGAGGAGCT
GTTCACCGGGGTGGTGCCCATCCTGGTCGAGCTGGACGGCGACGTAAACGGCCACAAGTTCAGCGTGTCC
GGCGAGGGCGAGGGCGATGCCACCTACGGCAAGCTGACCCTGAAGTTCATCTGCACCACCGGCAAGCTGC
CCGTGCCCTGGCCCACCCTCGTGACCACCCTGACCTACGGCGTGCAGTGCTTCAGCCGCTACCCCGACCA
CATGAAGCAGCACGACTTCTTCAAGTCCGCCATGCCCGAAGGCTACGTCCAGGAGCGCACCATCTTCTTC
AAGGACGACGGCAACTACAAGACCCGCGCCGAGGTGAAGTTCGAGGGCGACACCCTGGTGAACCGCATCG
AGCTGAAGGGCATCGACTTCAAGGAGGACGGCAACATCCTGGGGCACAAGCTGGAGTACAACTACAACAG
CCACAACGTCTATATCATGGCCGACAAGCAGAAGAACGGCATCAAGGTGAACTTCAAGATCCGCCACAAC
ATCGAGGACGGCAGCGTGCAGCTCGCCGACCACTACCAGCAGAACACCCCCATCGGCGACGGCCCCGTGC
TGCTGCCCGACAACCACTACCTGAGCACCCAGTCCGCCCTGAGCAAAGACCCCAACGAGAAGCGCGATCA
CATGGTCCTGCTGGAGTTCGTGACCGCCGCCGGGATCACTCTCGGCATGGACGAGCTGTACAAGTAAAGC
GGCCGCTTCCCTTTAGTGAGGGTTAATGCTTCGAGCAGACATGATAAGATACATTGATGAGTTTGGACAA
ACCACAACTAGAATGCAGTGAAAAAAATGCTTTATTTGTGAAATTTGTGATGCTATTGCTTTATTTGTAA
CCATTATAAGCTGCAATAAACAAGTTAACAACAACAATTGCATTCATTTTATGTTTCAGGTTCAGGGGGA
GATGTGGGAGGTTTTTTAAAGCAAGTAAAACCTCTACAAATGTGGTAAAATCCGATAAGGATCGATCCGG
GCTGGCGTAATAGCGAAGAGGCCCGCACCGATCGCCCTTCCCAACAGTTGCGCAGCCTGAATGGCGAATG
G
[124 nt withheld, positions 3852-3975]
C
[91 nt withheld, positions 3977-4067]
A
[49 nt withheld, positions 4069-4117]
CCTTTGACGTTGGAGTCCACGTTCTTT
[37 nt withheld, positions 4145-4181]
ACCCTATCTCGGTCTATTCTTTTGATTTATAAGGGATTTTGCCGATTTCGGCCTATTGGTTAAAAAATGA
GCTGATTTAACAAAAATTTAACGCGAATTTTAACAAAATATTAACGCTTACAATTTCCTGATGCGGTATT
TTCTCCTTACGCATCTGTGCGGTATTTCACACCGCATACGCGGATCTGCGCAGCACCATGGCCTGAAATA
ACCTCTGAAAGAGGAACTTGGTTAGGTACCTTCTGAGGCGGAAAGAACCAGCTGTGGAATGTGTGTCAGT
TAGGGTGTGGAAAGTCCCCAGGCTCCCCAGCAGGCAGAAGTATGCAAAGCATGCATCTCAATTAGTCAGC
AACCAGGTGTGGAAAGTCCCCAGGCTCCCCAGCAGGCAGAAGTATGCAAAGCATGCATCTCAATTAGTCA
GCAACCATAGTCCCGCCCCTAACTCCGCCCATCCCGCCCCTAACTCCGCCCAGTTCCGCCCATTCTCCGC
CCCATGGCTGACTAATTTTTTTTATTTATGCAGAGGCCGAGGCCGCCTCGGCCTCTGAGCTATTCCAGAA
GTAGTGAGGAGGCTTTTTTGGAGGCCTAGGCTTTTGCAAAAAGCTTGATTCTTCTGACACAACAGTCTCG
AACTTAAGGCTAGAGCCACCATGATTGAACAAGATGGATTGCACGCAGGTTCTCCGGCCGCTTGGGTGGA
GAGGCTATTCGGCTATGACTGGGCACAACAGACAATCGGCTGCTCTGATGCCGCCGTGTTCCGGCTGTCA
GCGCAGGGGCGCCCGGTTCTTTTTGTCAAGACCGACCTGTCCGGTGCCCTGAATGAACTGCAGGACGAGG
CAGCGCGGCTATCGTGGCTGGCCACGACGGGCGTTCCTTGCGCAGCTGTGCTCGACGTTGTCACTGAAGC
GGGAAGGGACTGGCTGCTATTGGGCGAAGTGCCGGGGCAGGATCTCCTGTCATCTCACCTTGCTCCTGCC
GAGAAAGTATCCATCATGGCTGATGCAATGCGGCGGCTGCATACGCTTGATCCGGCTACCTGCCCATTCG
ACCACCAAGCGAAACATCGCATCGAGCGAGCACGTACTCGGATGGAAGCCGGTCTTGTCGATCAGGATGA
TCTGGACGAAGAGCATCAGGGGCTCGCGCCAGCCGAACTGTTCGCCAGGCTCAAGGCGCGCATGCCCGAC
GGCGAGGATCTCGTCGTGACCCATGGCGATGCCTGCTTGCCGAATATCATGGTGGAAAATGGCCGCTTTT
CTGGATTCATCGACTGTGGCCGGCTGGGTGTGGCGGACCGCTATCAGGACATAGCGTTGGCTACCCGTGA
TATTGCTGAAGAGCTTGGCGGCGAATGGGCTGACCGCTTCCTCGTGCTTTACGGTATCGCCGCTCCCGAT
TCGCAGCGCATCGCCTTCTATCGCCTTCTTGACGAGTTCTTCTGAGCGGGACTCTGGGGTTCGAAATGAC
CGACCAAGCGACGCCCAACCTGCCATCACGATGGCCGCAATAAAATATCTTTATTTTCATTACATCTGTG
TGTTGGTTTTTTGTGTGAATCGATAGCGATAAGGATCCGCGTATGGTGCACTCTCAGTACAATCTGCTCT
GATGCCGCATAGTTAAGCCAGCCCCGACACCCGCCAACACCCGCTGACGCGCCCTGACGGGCTTGTCTGC
TCCCGGCATCCGCTTACAGACAAGCTGTGACCGTCTCCGGGAGCTGCATGTGTCAGAGGTTTTCACCGTC
ATCACCGAAACGCGCGAGACGAAAGGGCCTCGTGATACGCCTATTTTTATAGGTTAATGTCATGATAATA
ATGGTTTCTTAGACGTCAGGTGGCACTTTTCGGGGAAATGTGCGCGGAACCCCTATTTGTTTATTTTTCT
AAATACATTCAAATATGTATCCGCTCATGAGACAATAACCCTGATAAATGCTTCAATAATATTGAAAAAG
GAAGAGTATGAGTATTCAACATTTCCGTGTCGCCCTTATTCCCTTTTTTGCGGCATTTTGCCTTCCTGTT
TTTGCTCACCCAGAAACGCTGGTGAAAGTAAAAGATGCTGAAGATCAGTTGGGTGCACGAGTGGGTTACA
TCGAACTGGATCTCAACAGCGGTAAGATCCTTGAGAGTTTTCGCCCCGAAGAACGTTTTCCAATGATGAG
CACTTTTAAAGTTCTGCTATGTGGCGCGGTATTATCCCGTATTGACGCCGGGCAAGAGCAACTCGGTCGC
CGCATACACTATTCTCAGAATGACTTGGTTGAGTACTCACCAGTCACAGAAAAGCATCTTACGGATGGCA
TGACAGTAAGAGAATTATGCAGTGCTGCCATAACCATGAGTGATAACACTGCGGCCAACTTACTTCTGAC
AACGATCGGAGGACCGAAGGAGCTAACCGCTTTTTTGCACAACATGGGGGATCATGTAACTCGCCTTGAT
CGTTGGGAACCGGAGCTGAATGAAGCCATACCAAACGACGAGCGTGACACCACGATGCCTGTAGCAATGG
CAACAACGTTGCGCAAACTATTAACTGGCGAACTACTTACTCTAGCTTCCCGGCAACAATTAATAGACTG
GATGGAGGCGGATAAAGTTGCAGGACCACTTCTGCGCTCGGCCCTTCCGGCTGGCTGGTTTATTGCTGAT
AAATCTGGAGCCGGTGAGCGTGGGTCTCGCGGTATCATTGCAGCACTGGGGCCAGATGGTAAGCCCTCCC
GTATCGTAGTTATCTACACGACGGGGAGTCAGGCAACTATGGATGAACGAAATAGACAGATCGCTGAGAT
AGGTGCCTCACTGATTAAGCATTGGTAACTGTCAGACCAAGTTTACTCATATATACTTTAGATTGATTTA
AAACTTCATTTTTAATTTAAAAGGATCTAGGTGAAGATCCTTTTTGATAATCTCATGACCAAAATCCCTT
AACGTGAGTTTTCGTTCCACTGAGCGTCAGACCCCGTAGAAAAGATCAAAGGATCTTCTTGAGATCCTTT
TTTTCTGCGCGTAATCTGCTGCTTGCAAACAAAAAAACCACCGCTACCAGCGGTGGTTTGTTTGCCGGAT
CAAGAGCTACCAACTCTTTTTCCGAAGGTAACTGGCTTCAGCAGAGCGCAGATACCAAATACTGTTCTTC
TAGTGTAGCCGTAGTTAGGCCACCACTTCAAGAACTCTGTAGCACCGCCTACATACCTCGCTCTGCTAAT
CCTGTTACCAGTGGCTGCTGCCAGTGGCGATAAGTCGTGTCTTACCGGGTTGGACTCAAGACGATAGTTA
CCGGATAAGGCGCAGCGGTCGGGCTGAACGGGGGGTTCGTGCACACAGCCCAGCTTGGAGCGAACGACCT
ACACCGAACTGAGATACCTACAGCGTGAGCTATGAGAAAGCGCCACGCTTCCCGAAGGGAGAAAGGCGGA
CAGGTATCCGGTAAGCGGCAGGGTCGGAACAGGAGAGCGCACGAGGGAGCTTCCAGGGGGAAACGCCTGG
TATCTTTATAGTCCTGTCGGGTTTCGCCACCTCTGACTTGAGCGTCGATTTTTGTGATGCTCGTCAGGGG
GGCGGAGCCTATGGAAAAACGCCAGCAACGCGGCCTTTTTACGGTTCCTGGCCTTTTGCTGGCCTTTTGC
TCACATGGCTCGACAGATCT
