Features (pLannotate 1.2.2; 20 found; start..end, strand, type, name):
    140..517     +  enhancer       CMV enhancer: human cytomegalovirus immediate early enhancer
    518..729     +  promoter       CMV promoter: human cytomegalovirus (CMV) immediate early promoter
    890..1022    +  intron         chimeric intron: chimera between introns from human β-globin and immunoglobulin heavy chain genes
   1067..1085    +  promoter       T7 promoter: promoter for bacteriophage T7 RNA polymerase
   1098..2747    +  CDS            luciferase: firefly luciferase; luc+; enhanced luc+ version of the luciferase gene
   2778..3497    +  CDS            EGFP: the original enhanced GFP (Yang et al., 1996) mammalian codon-optimized
   3510..3527    -  promoter       T3 promoter (fragment): promoter for bacteriophage T3 RNA polymerase
   3545..3666    -  polyA_signal   SV40 poly(A) signal: SV40 polyadenylation signal
   3689..3757    -  CDS            large T antigen (fragment): large T antigen from SV40 (simian virus 40)
   3781..3848    +  CDS            lacZα (fragment): LacZα fragment of β-galactosidase; lacZ fragment
   3852..4280    +  rep_origin     f1 ori (sequence partly withheld): f1 bacteriophage origin of replication; arrow indicates direction of (+) strand synthesis
   4308..4359    -  misc_feature   bom (fragment): basis of mobility region from pBR322
   4424..4781    +  promoter       SV40 promoter: SV40 enhancer and early promoter
   4832..5623    +  CDS            neo: KKA2_KLEPN - Also known as kan, nptII. Experimental evidence at protein level: Swiss-Prot protein existence level 1. Resistance to kanamycin, neomycin, paromomycin, ribostamycin, butirosin and gentamicin B. From Klebsiella pneumoniae.
   5690..5738    +  polyA_signal   poly(A) signal: synthetic polyadenylation signal
   5758..5812    -  misc_feature   bom (fragment): basis of mobility region from pBR322
   5914..5949    -  CDS            rop (fragment): Rop protein, which maintains plasmids at low copy number; rop
   6044..6148    +  promoter       AmpR promoter: bla
   6149..7009    +  CDS            AmpR: β-lactamase; bla; confers resistance to ampicillin, carbenicillin, and related antibiotics
   7180..7768    +  rep_origin     ori: high-copy-number ColE1/pMB1/pBR322/pUC origin of replication
>Addgene plasmid #90171 | pCI-neo FlucSM EGFP | addgene full sequence | sequence record 226523 | Addgene NGS Result
TCAATATTGGCCATTAGCCATATTATTCATTGGTTATATAGCATAAATCAATATTGGCTATTGGCCATTG
CATACGTTGTATCTATATCATAATATGTACATTTATATTGGCTCATGTCCAATATGACCGCCATGTTGGC
ATTGATTATTGACTAGTTATTAATAGTAATCAATTACGGGGTCATTAGTTCATAGCCCATATATGGAGTT
CCGCGTTACATAACTTACGGTAAATGGCCCGCCTGGCTGACCGCCCAACGACCCCCGCCCATTGACGTCA
ATAATGACGTATGTTCCCATAGTAACGCCAATAGGGACTTTCCATTGACGTCAATGGGTGGAGTATTTAC
GGTAAACTGCCCACTTGGCAGTACATCAAGTGTATCATATGCCAAGTCCGCCCCCTATTGACGTCAATGA
CGGTAAATGGCCCGCCTGGCATTATGCCCAGTACATGACCTTACGGGACTTTCCTACTTGGCAGTACATC
TACGTATTAGTCATCGCTATTACCATGGTGATGCGGTTTTGGCAGTACACCAATGGGCGTGGATAGCGGT
TTGACTCACGGGGATTTCCAAGTCTCCACCCCATTGACGTCAATGGGAGTTTGTTTTGGCACCAAAATCA
ACGGGACTTTCCAAAATGTCGTAACAACTGCGATCGCCCGCCCCGTTGACGCAAATGGGCGGTAGGCGTG
TACGGTGGGAGGTCTATATAAGCAGAGCTCGTTTAGTGAACCGTCAGATCACTAGAAGCTTTATTGCGGT
AGTTTATCACAGTTAAATTGCTAACGCAGTCAGTGCTTCTGACACAACAGTCTCGAACTTAAGCTGCAGT
GACTCTCTTAAGGTAGCCTTGCAGAAGTTGGTCGTGAGGCACTGGGCAGGTAAGTATCAAGGTTACAAGA
CAGGTTTAAGGAGACCAATAGAAACTGGGCTTGTCGAGACAGAGAAGACTCTTGCGTTTCTGATAGGCAC
CTATTGGTCTTACTGACATCCACTTTGCCTTTCTCTCCACAGGTGTCCACTCCCAGTTCAATTACAGCTC
TTAAGGCTAGAGTACTTAATACGACTCACTATAGGCTAGCCTCGAGCATGGAAGACGCCAAAAACATAAA
GAAAGGCCCGGCGCCATTCTATCCGCTGGAAGATGGAACCGCTGGAGAGCAACTGCATAAGGCTATGAAG
AGATACGCCCTGGTTCCTGGAACAATTGCTTTTACAGATGCACATATCGAGGTGGACATCACTTACGCTG
AGTACTTCGAAATGTCCGTTCGGTTGGCAGAAGCTATGAAACGATATGGGCTGAATACAAATCACAGAAT
CGTCGTATGCAGTGAAAACTCTCTTCAATTCTTTATGCCGGTGTTGGGCGCGTTATTTATCGGAGTTGCA
GTTGCGCCCGCGAACGACATTTATAATGAACGTGAATTGCTCAACAGTATGGGCATTTCGCAGCCTACCG
TGGTGTTCGTTTCCAAAAAGGGGTTGCAAAAAATTTTGAACGTGCAAAAAAAGCTCCCAATCATCCAAAA
AATTATTATCATGGATTCTAAAACGGATTACCAGGGATTTCAGTCGATGTACACGTTCGTCACATCTCAT
CTACCTCCCGGTTTTAATGAATACGATTTTGTGCCAGAGTCCTTCGATCAGGACAAGACAATTGCACTGA
TCATGAACTCCTCTGGATCTACTGGTCTGCCTAAAGGTGTCGCTCTGCCTCATAGAACTGCCTGCGTGAG
ATTCTCGCATGCCAGAGATCCTATTTTTGGCAATCAAATCATTCCGGATACTGCGATTTTAAGTGTTGTT
CCATTCCATCACGGTTTTGGAATGTTTACTACACTCGGATATTTGATATGTGGATTTCGAGTCGTCTTAA
TGTATAGATTTGAAGAAGAGCTGTTTCTGAGGAGCCTTCAGGATTACAAGATTCAAAGTGCGCTGCTGGT
GCCAACCCTATTCTCCTTCTTCGCCAAAAGCACTCTGATTGACAAATACGATTTATCTAATTTACACGAA
ATTGCTTCTGGTGGCGCTCCCCTCTCTAAGGAAGTCGGGGAAGCGGTTGCCAAGAGGTTCCATCTGCCAG
GTATCAGGCAAGGATATGGGCTCACTGAGACTACATCAGCTATTCTGATTACACCCGAGGGGGATGATAA
ACCGGGCGCGGTCGGTAAAGTTGTTCCATTTTTTGAAGCGAAGGTTGTGGATCTGGATACCGGGAAAACG
CTGGGCGTTAATCAAAGAGGCGAACTGTGTGTGAGAGGTCCTATGATTATGTCCGGTTATGTAAACAATC
CGGAAGCGACCAACGCCTTGATTGACAAGGATGGATGGCTACATTCTGGAGACATAGCTTACTGGGACGA
AGACGAACACTTCTTCATCGTTGACCGCCTGAAGTCTCTGATTAAGTACAAAGGCTATCAGGTGGCTCCC
GCTGAATTGGAATCCATCTTGCTCCAACACCCCAACATCTTCGACGCAGGTGTCGCAGGTCTTCCCGACG
ATGACGCCGGTGAACTTCCCGCCGCCGTTGTTGTTTTGGAGCACGGAAAGACGATGACGGAAAAAGAGAT
CGTGGATTACGTCGCCAGTCAAGTAACAACCGCGAAAAAGTTGCGCGGAGGAGTTGTGTTTGTGGACGAA
GTACCGAAAGGTCTTACCGGAAAACTCGACGCAAGAAAAATCAGAGAGATCCTCATAAAGGCCAAGAAGG
GCGGAAAGATTGCCGTGAAACCCGGGATCCACCGGCCGGTCGCCACCATGGTGAGCAAGGGCGAGGAGCT
GTTCACCGGGGTGGTGCCCATCCTGGTCGAGCTGGACGGCGACGTAAACGGCCACAAGTTCAGCGTGTCC
GGCGAGGGCGAGGGCGATGCCACCTACGGCAAGCTGACCCTGAAGTTCATCTGCACCACCGGCAAGCTGC
CCGTGCCCTGGCCCACCCTCGTGACCACCCTGACCTACGGCGTGCAGTGCTTCAGCCGCTACCCCGACCA
CATGAAGCAGCACGACTTCTTCAAGTCCGCCATGCCCGAAGGCTACGTCCAGGAGCGCACCATCTTCTTC
AAGGACGACGGCAACTACAAGACCCGCGCCGAGGTGAAGTTCGAGGGCGACACCCTGGTGAACCGCATCG
AGCTGAAGGGCATCGACTTCAAGGAGGACGGCAACATCCTGGGGCACAAGCTGGAGTACAACTACAACAG
CCACAACGTCTATATCATGGCCGACAAGCAGAAGAACGGCATCAAGGTGAACTTCAAGATCCGCCACAAC
ATCGAGGACGGCAGCGTGCAGCTCGCCGACCACTACCAGCAGAACACCCCCATCGGCGACGGCCCCGTGC
TGCTGCCCGACAACCACTACCTGAGCACCCAGTCCGCCCTGAGCAAAGACCCCAACGAGAAGCGCGATCA
CATGGTCCTGCTGGAGTTCGTGACCGCCGCCGGGATCACTCTCGGCATGGACGAGCTGTACAAGTAAAGC
GGCCGCTTCCCTTTAGTGAGGGTTAATGCTTCGAGCAGACATGATAAGATACATTGATGAGTTTGGACAA
ACCACAACTAGAATGCAGTGAAAAAAATGCTTTATTTGTGAAATTTGTGATGCTATTGCTTTATTTGTAA
CCATTATAAGCTGCAATAAACAAGTTAACAACAACAATTGCATTCATTTTATGTTTCAGGTTCAGGGGGA
GATGTGGGAGGTTTTTTAAAGCAAGTAAAACCTCTACAAATGTGGTAAAATCCGATAAGGATCGATCCGG
GCTGGCGTAATAGCGAAGAGGCCCGCACCGATCGCCCTTCCCAACAGTTGCGCAGCCTGAATGGCGAATG
G
[124 nt withheld, positions 3852-3975]
C
[91 nt withheld, positions 3977-4067]
A
[49 nt withheld, positions 4069-4117]
CCTTTGACGTTGGAGTCCACGTTCTTT
[37 nt withheld, positions 4145-4181]
ACCCTATCTCGGTCTATTCTTTTGATTTATAAGGGATTTTGCCGATTTCGGCCTATTGGTTAAAAAATGA
GCTGATTTAACAAAAATTTAACGCGAATTTTAACAAAATATTAACGCTTACAATTTCCTGATGCGGTATT
TTCTCCTTACGCATCTGTGCGGTATTTCACACCGCATACGCGGATCTGCGCAGCACCATGGCCTGAAATA
ACCTCTGAAAGAGGAACTTGGTTAGGTACCTTCTGAGGCGGAAAGAACCAGCTGTGGAATGTGTGTCAGT
TAGGGTGTGGAAAGTCCCCAGGCTCCCCAGCAGGCAGAAGTATGCAAAGCATGCATCTCAATTAGTCAGC
AACCAGGTGTGGAAAGTCCCCAGGCTCCCCAGCAGGCAGAAGTATGCAAAGCATGCATCTCAATTAGTCA
GCAACCATAGTCCCGCCCCTAACTCCGCCCATCCCGCCCCTAACTCCGCCCAGTTCCGCCCATTCTCCGC
CCCATGGCTGACTAATTTTTTTTATTTATGCAGAGGCCGAGGCCGCCTCGGCCTCTGAGCTATTCCAGAA
GTAGTGAGGAGGCTTTTTTGGAGGCCTAGGCTTTTGCAAAAAGCTTGATTCTTCTGACACAACAGTCTCG
AACTTAAGGCTAGAGCCACCATGATTGAACAAGATGGATTGCACGCAGGTTCTCCGGCCGCTTGGGTGGA
GAGGCTATTCGGCTATGACTGGGCACAACAGACAATCGGCTGCTCTGATGCCGCCGTGTTCCGGCTGTCA
GCGCAGGGGCGCCCGGTTCTTTTTGTCAAGACCGACCTGTCCGGTGCCCTGAATGAACTGCAGGACGAGG
CAGCGCGGCTATCGTGGCTGGCCACGACGGGCGTTCCTTGCGCAGCTGTGCTCGACGTTGTCACTGAAGC
GGGAAGGGACTGGCTGCTATTGGGCGAAGTGCCGGGGCAGGATCTCCTGTCATCTCACCTTGCTCCTGCC
GAGAAAGTATCCATCATGGCTGATGCAATGCGGCGGCTGCATACGCTTGATCCGGCTACCTGCCCATTCG
ACCACCAAGCGAAACATCGCATCGAGCGAGCACGTACTCGGATGGAAGCCGGTCTTGTCGATCAGGATGA
TCTGGACGAAGAGCATCAGGGGCTCGCGCCAGCCGAACTGTTCGCCAGGCTCAAGGCGCGCATGCCCGAC
GGCGAGGATCTCGTCGTGACCCATGGCGATGCCTGCTTGCCGAATATCATGGTGGAAAATGGCCGCTTTT
CTGGATTCATCGACTGTGGCCGGCTGGGTGTGGCGGACCGCTATCAGGACATAGCGTTGGCTACCCGTGA
TATTGCTGAAGAGCTTGGCGGCGAATGGGCTGACCGCTTCCTCGTGCTTTACGGTATCGCCGCTCCCGAT
TCGCAGCGCATCGCCTTCTATCGCCTTCTTGACGAGTTCTTCTGAGCGGGACTCTGGGGTTCGAAATGAC
CGACCAAGCGACGCCCAACCTGCCATCACGATGGCCGCAATAAAATATCTTTATTTTCATTACATCTGTG
TGTTGGTTTTTTGTGTGAATCGATAGCGATAAGGATCCGCGTATGGTGCACTCTCAGTACAATCTGCTCT
GATGCCGCATAGTTAAGCCAGCCCCGACACCCGCCAACACCCGCTGACGCGCCCTGACGGGCTTGTCTGC
TCCCGGCATCCGCTTACAGACAAGCTGTGACCGTCTCCGGGAGCTGCATGTGTCAGAGGTTTTCACCGTC
ATCACCGAAACGCGCGAGACGAAAGGGCCTCGTGATACGCCTATTTTTATAGGTTAATGTCATGATAATA
ATGGTTTCTTAGACGTCAGGTGGCACTTTTCGGGGAAATGTGCGCGGAACCCCTATTTGTTTATTTTTCT
AAATACATTCAAATATGTATCCGCTCATGAGACAATAACCCTGATAAATGCTTCAATAATATTGAAAAAG
GAAGAGTATGAGTATTCAACATTTCCGTGTCGCCCTTATTCCCTTTTTTGCGGCATTTTGCCTTCCTGTT
TTTGCTCACCCAGAAACGCTGGTGAAAGTAAAAGATGCTGAAGATCAGTTGGGTGCACGAGTGGGTTACA
TCGAACTGGATCTCAACAGCGGTAAGATCCTTGAGAGTTTTCGCCCCGAAGAACGTTTTCCAATGATGAG
CACTTTTAAAGTTCTGCTATGTGGCGCGGTATTATCCCGTATTGACGCCGGGCAAGAGCAACTCGGTCGC
CGCATACACTATTCTCAGAATGACTTGGTTGAGTACTCACCAGTCACAGAAAAGCATCTTACGGATGGCA
TGACAGTAAGAGAATTATGCAGTGCTGCCATAACCATGAGTGATAACACTGCGGCCAACTTACTTCTGAC
AACGATCGGAGGACCGAAGGAGCTAACCGCTTTTTTGCACAACATGGGGGATCATGTAACTCGCCTTGAT
CGTTGGGAACCGGAGCTGAATGAAGCCATACCAAACGACGAGCGTGACACCACGATGCCTGTAGCAATGG
CAACAACGTTGCGCAAACTATTAACTGGCGAACTACTTACTCTAGCTTCCCGGCAACAATTAATAGACTG
GATGGAGGCGGATAAAGTTGCAGGACCACTTCTGCGCTCGGCCCTTCCGGCTGGCTGGTTTATTGCTGAT
AAATCTGGAGCCGGTGAGCGTGGGTCTCGCGGTATCATTGCAGCACTGGGGCCAGATGGTAAGCCCTCCC
GTATCGTAGTTATCTACACGACGGGGAGTCAGGCAACTATGGATGAACGAAATAGACAGATCGCTGAGAT
AGGTGCCTCACTGATTAAGCATTGGTAACTGTCAGACCAAGTTTACTCATATATACTTTAGATTGATTTA
AAACTTCATTTTTAATTTAAAAGGATCTAGGTGAAGATCCTTTTTGATAATCTCATGACCAAAATCCCTT
AACGTGAGTTTTCGTTCCACTGAGCGTCAGACCCCGTAGAAAAGATCAAAGGATCTTCTTGAGATCCTTT
TTTTCTGCGCGTAATCTGCTGCTTGCAAACAAAAAAACCACCGCTACCAGCGGTGGTTTGTTTGCCGGAT
CAAGAGCTACCAACTCTTTTTCCGAAGGTAACTGGCTTCAGCAGAGCGCAGATACCAAATACTGTTCTTC
TAGTGTAGCCGTAGTTAGGCCACCACTTCAAGAACTCTGTAGCACCGCCTACATACCTCGCTCTGCTAAT
CCTGTTACCAGTGGCTGCTGCCAGTGGCGATAAGTCGTGTCTTACCGGGTTGGACTCAAGACGATAGTTA
CCGGATAAGGCGCAGCGGTCGGGCTGAACGGGGGGTTCGTGCACACAGCCCAGCTTGGAGCGAACGACCT
ACACCGAACTGAGATACCTACAGCGTGAGCTATGAGAAAGCGCCACGCTTCCCGAAGGGAGAAAGGCGGA
CAGGTATCCGGTAAGCGGCAGGGTCGGAACAGGAGAGCGCACGAGGGAGCTTCCAGGGGGAAACGCCTGG
TATCTTTATAGTCCTGTCGGGTTTCGCCACCTCTGACTTGAGCGTCGATTTTTGTGATGCTCGTCAGGGG
GGCGGAGCCTATGGAAAAACGCCAGCAACGCGGCCTTTTTACGGTTCCTGGCCTTTTGCTGGCCTTTTGC
TCACATGGCTCGACAGATCT
